Addgene plasmid #174272: pAPM-miR30-MATR3-ts2
Purpose: MATR3 knockdown
Depositing lab: Jeremy Luban. Depositing organization: University of Massachusetts, Worcester. Publication: IFIH1 (MDA5) is required for innate immune detection of intron-containing RNA expressed from the HIV-1 provirus. Guney MH, Nagalekshmi K, McCauley SM, Carbone C, Aydemir O, Luban J. Proc Natl Acad Sci U S A. 2024 Jul 16;121(29):e2404349121. doi: 10.1073/pnas.2404349121. Epub 2024 Jul 10. PubMed 38985764.
Backbone
  Vector backbone: pAPM-miR30
  Vector type: Lentiviral, RNAi
  Selectable markers: Puromycin
Growth in bacteria
  Bacterial resistance: Ampicillin, 100 μg/mL
  Growth temperature: 30°C
  Growth strain: NEB Stable
  Copy number: High Copy
Gene/Insert
  Gene/Insert name: MATR3 shRNA
  gRNA/shRNA sequence: TAATTAGCAAGATCGGTCTCGT
  Species: H. sapiens (human)
  Entrez Gene: MATR3 (a.k.a. ALS21, MPD2, VCPDM)
  Promoter: SFFV
  Cloning method: Restriction Enzyme; 5′ cloning site unknown (unknown if destroyed)
Terms and licenses: Academic/Nonprofit Terms; Industry Terms: Not Available to Industry
Depositor comments: Please visit https://doi.org/10.1101/2023.11.17.567619 for bioRxiv preprint.
How to cite: pAPM-miR30-MATR3-ts2 was a gift from Jeremy Luban (Addgene plasmid # 174272 ; http://n2t.net/addgene:174272 ; RRID:Addgene_174272)
