[The description below was written by a language model from this plasmid's Addgene catalogue record and pLannotate feature annotations shown in this document.]
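Description:
pAPM-miR30-MATR3-ts2 is an HIV-1-based lentiviral RNAi vector built on the pAPM-miR30 backbone and designed to knock down human MATR3 (matrin 3; also listed as ALS21, MPD2, VCPDM). In bacteria it is maintained through a high-copy ColE1/pUC-type origin and selected with ampicillin via the β-lactamase gene. A pBR322 bom fragment and an SV40 promoter element are also annotated in the plasmid backbone.

The transfer cassette begins with a CMV enhancer/promoter fused to a truncated 5' LTR, an arrangement that drives Tat-independent production of the genomic RNA in packaging cells. It is followed by the Ψ packaging signal with a short gag fragment, the Rev response element for nuclear export of the unspliced vector RNA, and a cPPT/CTS, which supports nuclear import of the reverse-transcribed genome. A second truncated LTR annotation closes the proviral unit downstream. No WPRE is annotated.

Inside the provirus, a single spleen focus-forming virus (SFFV) LTR promoter drives one Pol II transcript that encodes puromycin N-acetyltransferase (pac). Immediately downstream of pac, the MATR3-targeting hairpin sits between 5' and 3' miR-30a flanking sequences. Because the shRNA is embedded in a microRNA scaffold, it is processed by the endogenous miRNA pathway. Its expression is also physically linked to the puromycin marker, so drug-selected cells should be those transcribing the knockdown cassette. The "ts2" suffix probably denotes a second target site against MATR3, though the record does not say so explicitly.

The associated publication concerns innate immune detection of intron-containing RNA expressed from the HIV-1 provirus, which suggests the vector was used for stable MATR3 depletion in transduced human cells in that context.
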