Features (pLannotate 1.2.2; 19 found; start..end, strand, type, name):
     43..422     +  enhancer       CMV enhancer: human cytomegalovirus immediate early enhancer
    423..622     +  promoter       CMV promoter: human cytomegalovirus (CMV) immediate early promoter
    640..820     +  LTR            5' LTR (truncated): truncated 5' long terminal repeat (LTR) from HIV-1
    867..992     +  misc_feature   HIV-1 Ψ: packaging signal of human immunodeficiency virus type 1
    976..1314    +  CDS            HIV-1 gag (fragment): gag protein from human immunodeficiency virus 1; gag
   1489..1722    +  misc_feature   RRE: The Rev response element (RRE) of HIV-1 allows for Rev-dependent mRNA export from the nucleus to the cytoplasm.
   2099..2199    +  CDS            Rev (fragment): human immunodeficiency virus 1 (HIV-1) Rev protein; rev; enhances nuclear export of unspliced and incompletely spliced viral mRNAs
   2249..2366    +  misc_feature   cPPT/CTS: central polypurine tract and central termination sequence of HIV-1
   2503..2910    +  promoter       SFFV promoter: spleen focus-forming virus long terminal repeat (LTR) promoter
   2931..3527    +  CDS            pac: PUAC_STRAD - Protein predicted: Swiss-Prot protein existence level 4. Detoxification of puromycin. From Streptomyces alboniger.
   3552..3597    +  ncRNA          5' miR-30a (fragment): sequence upstream of the 71-nt precursor of the human miR-30a microRNA (Zeng et al., 2002) miRNA
   3667..3692    +  ncRNA          3' miR-30a (fragment): sequence downstream of the 71-nt precursor of the human miR-30a microRNA (Zeng et al., 2002) miRNA
   3722..3741    +  misc_feature   cPPT/CTS (fragment): central polypurine tract and central termination sequence of HIV-1
   3773..3953    +  LTR            5' LTR (truncated): truncated 5' long terminal repeat (LTR) from HIV-1
   4024..4612    -  rep_origin     ori: high-copy-number ColE1/pMB1/pBR322/pUC origin of replication
   4783..5643    -  CDS            AmpR: β-lactamase; bla; confers resistance to ampicillin, carbenicillin, and related antibiotics
   5644..5748    -  promoter       AmpR promoter: bla
   5807..5859    -  misc_feature   bom (fragment): basis of mobility region from pBR322
   6021..31      +  promoter       SV40 promoter (across the origin): SV40 enhancer and early promoter
>Addgene plasmid #174272 | pAPM-miR30-MATR3-ts2 | addgene full sequence | sequence record 343340 | Addgene NGS Result
AGGCTTTTTTGGAGGCCTAGGCTTTTGCAAAAAGCTCGCGTTGACATTGATTATTGACTAGTTATTAATA
GTAATCAATTACGGGGTCATTAGTTCATAGCCCATATATGGAGTTCCGCGTTACATAACTTACGGTAAAT
GGCCCGCCTGGCTGACCGCCCAACGACCCCCGCCCATTGACGTCAATAATGACGTATGTTCCCATAGTAA
CGCCAATAGGGACTTTCCATTGACGTCAATGGGTGGAGTATTTACGGTAAACTGCCCACTTGGCAGTACA
TCAAGTGTATCATATGCCAAGTACGCCCCCTATTGACGTCAATGACGGTAAATGGCCCGCCTGGCATTAT
GCCCAGTACATGACCTTATGGGACTTTCCTACTTGGCAGTACATCTACGTATTAGTCATCGCTATTACCA
TGGTGATGCGGTTTTGGCAGTACATCAATGGGCGTGGATAGCGGTTTGACTCACGGGGATTTCCAAGTCT
CCACCCCATTGACGTCAATGGGAGTTTGTTTTGGCACCAAAATCAACGGGACTTTCCAAAATGTCGTAAC
AACTCCGCCCCATTGACGCAAATGGGCGGTAGGCGTGTACGGTGGGAGGTCTATATAAGCAGCGCGTTTT
GCCTGTACTGGGTCTCTCTGGTTAGACCAGATCTGAGCCTGGGAGCTCTCTGGCTAACTAGGGAACCCAC
TGCTTAAGCCTCAATAAAGCTTGCCTTGAGTGCTTCAAGTAGTGTGTGCCCGTCTGTTGTGAGACTCTGG
TAACTAGAGATCCCTCAGACCCTTTTAGTCAGTGTGGAAAATCTCTAGCAGTGGCGCCCGAACAGGGACT
TGAAAGCGAAAGGGAAACCAGAGGAGCTCTCTCGACGCAGGACTCGGCTTGCTGAAGCGCGCACGGCAAG
AGGCGAGGGGCGGCGACTGGTGAGTACGCCAAAAATTTTGACTAGCGGAGGCTAGAAGGAGAGAGATGGG
TGCGAGAGCGTCAGTATTAAGCGGGGGAGAATTAGATCGCGATGGGAAAAAATTCGGTTAAGGCCAGGGG
GAAAGAAAAAATATAAATTAAAACATATAGTATGGGCAAGCAGGGAGCTAGAACGATTCGCAGTTAATCC
TGGCCTGTTAGAAACATCAGAAGGCTGTAGACAAATACTGGGACAGCTACAACCATCCCTTCAGACAGGA
TCAGAAGAACTTAGATCATTATATAATACAGTAGCAACCCTCTATTGTGTGCATCAAAGGATAGAGATAA
AAGACACCAAGGAAGCTTTAGACAAGATAGAGGAAGAGCAAAACAAAAGTAAGACCACCGCACAGCAAGC
GGCCGGCCGCTGATCTTCAGACCTGGAGGAGGAGATATGAGGGACAATTGGAGAAGTGAATTATATAAAT
ATAAAGTAGTAAAAATTGAACCATTAGGAGTAGCACCCACCAAGGCAAAGAGAAGAGTGGTGCAGAGAGA
AAAAAGAGCAGTGGGAATAGGAGCTTTGTTCCTTGGGTTCTTGGGAGCAGCAGGAAGCACTATGGGCGCA
GCGTCAATGACGCTGACGGTACAGGCCAGACAATTATTGTCTGGTATAGTGCAGCAGCAGAACAATTTGC
TGAGGGCTATTGAGGCGCAACAGCATCTGTTGCAACTCACAGTCTGGGGCATCAAGCAGCTCCAGGCAAG
AATCCTGGCTGTGGAAAGATACCTAAAGGATCAACAGCTCCTGGGGATTTGGGGTTGCTCTGGAAAACTC
ATTTGCACCACTGCTGTGCCTTGGAATGCTAGTTGGAGTAATAAATCTCTGGAACAGATTTGGAATCACA
CGACTTGGATGGAGTGGGACAGAGAAATTAACAATTACACAAGCTTAATACACTCCTTAATTGAAGAATC
GCAAAACCAGCAAGAAAAGAATGAACAAGAATTATTGGAATTAGATAAATGGGCAAGTTTGTGGAATTGG
TTTAACATAACAAATTGGCTGTGGTATATAAAATTATTCATAATGATAGTAGGAGGCTTGGTAGGTTTAA
GAATAGTTTTTGCTGTACTTTCTATAGTGAATAGAGTTAGGCAGGGATATTCACCATTATCGTTTCAGAC
CCACCTCCCAACCCCGAGGGGACCCGACAGGCCCGAAGGAATAGAAGAAGAAGGTGGAGAGAGAGACAGA
GACAGATCCATTCGATTAGTGAACGGATCGGCACTGCGTGCGCCAATTCTGCAGACAAATGGCAGTATTC
ATCCACAATTTTAAAAGAAAAGGGGGGATTGGGGGGTACAGTGCAGGGGAAAGAATAGTAGACATAATAG
CAACAGACATACAAACTAAAGAATTACAAAAACAAATTACAAAAATTCAAAATTTTCGGGTTTATTACAG
GGACAGCAGAGATCCAGTTTGGTTAATTAACTGCAGCCCCGATAAAATAAAAGATTTTATTTAGTCTCCA
GAAAAAGGGGGGAATGAAAGACCCCACCTGTAGGTTTGGCAAGCTAGCTGCAGTAACGCCATTTTGCAAG
GCATGGAAAAATACCAAACCAAGAATAGAGAAGTTCAGATCAAGGGCGGGTACATGAAAATAGCTAACGT
TGGGCCAAACAGGATATCTGCGGTGAGCAGTTTCGGCCCCGGCCCGGGGCCAAGAACAGATGGTCACCGC
AGTTTCGGCCCCGGCCCGAGGCCAAGAACAGATGGTCCCCAGATATGGCCCAACCCTCAGCAGTTTCTTA
AGACCCATCAGATGTTTCCAGGCTCCCCCAAGGACCTGAAATGACCCTGCGCCTTATTTGAATTAACCAA
TCAGCCTGCTTCTCGCTTCTGTTCGCGCGCTTCTGCTTCCCGAGCTCTATAAAAGAGCTCACAACCCCTC
ACTCGGCGCGCCAGTCCTCCGACAGACTGAGTCGCCCGGGGGTCTAGAACGCGTGCCGCCATGACCGAAT
ACAAACCTACCGTGAGGCTGGCTACAAGAGATGATGTCCCAAGGGCTGTGAGAACACTGGCCGCCGCTTT
TGCCGATTACCCTGCCACACGCCACACTGTGGACCCAGATCGGCATATCGAGAGAGTGACTGAGCTGCAG
GAACTGTTCCTGACCCGAGTGGGCCTGGACATTGGGAAGGTCTGGGTCGCAGACGATGGAGCAGCTGTGG
CTGTCTGGACCACACCAGAGAGCGTGGAAGCCGGAGCTGTCTTTGCAGAGATCGGCCCTAGAATGGCAGA
ACTGAGCGGCTCCAGGCTGGCAGCACAACAGCAGATGGAGGGACTGCTGGCCCCACACAGGCCTAAGGAA
CCAGCATGGTTCCTGGCTACCGTGGGGGTCTCTCCTGACCATCAGGGCAAAGGACTGGGAAGTGCTGTGG
TCCTGCCAGGAGTGGAGGCTGCAGAACGAGCTGGAGTCCCTGCATTTCTGGAGACCTCTGCTCCACGAAA
CCTGCCCTTCTATGAACGGCTGGGCTTTACTGTGACCGCAGATGTGGAGGTCCCCGAAGGACCTAGGACC
TGGTGCATGACACGCAAACCCGGCGCCTGAGCGATCGCCGCGGCCGCCTTCTTAACCCAACAGAAGGCTC
GAGAAGGTATATTGCTGTTGACAGTGAGCGCCGAGACCGATCTTGCTAATTATAGTGAAGCCACAGATGT
ATAATTAGCAAGATCGGTCTCGTTGCCTACTGCCTCGGACTTCAAGGGGCTAGAATTCGGCAGCTGTAGA
TCTTAGCCACTTTTTAAAAGAAAAGGGGGGACTGGAAGGGCTAACTGCATCCGGACTGTACTGGGTCTCT
CTGGTTAGACCAGATCTGAGCCTGGGAGCTCTCTGGCTAACTAGGGAACCCACTGCTTAAGCCTCAATAA
AGCTTGCCTTGAGTGCTTCAAGTAGTGTGTGCCCGTCTGTTGTGTGACTCTGGTAACTAGAGATCCCTCA
GACCCTTTTAGTCAGTGTGGAAAATCTCTAGCAGGGCCCGTTTCATGTGAGCAAAAGGCCAGCAAAAGGC
CAGGAACCGTAAAAAGGCCGCGTTGCTGGCGTTTTTCCATAGGCTCCGCCCCCCTGACGAGCATCACAAA
AATCGACGCTCAAGTCAGAGGTGGCGAAACCCGACAGGACTATAAAGATACCAGGCGTTTCCCCCTGGAA
GCTCCCTCGTGCGCTCTCCTGTTCCGACCCTGCCGCTTACCGGATACCTGTCCGCCTTTCTCCCTTCGGG
AAGCGTGGCGCTTTCTCATAGCTCACGCTGTAGGTATCTCAGTTCGGTGTAGGTCGTTCGCTCCAAGCTG
GGCTGTGTGCACGAACCCCCCGTTCAGCCCGACCGCTGCGCCTTATCCGGTAACTATCGTCTTGAGTCCA
ACCCGGTAAGACACGACTTATCGCCACTGGCAGCAGCCACTGGTAACAGGATTAGCAGAGCGAGGTATGT
AGGCGGTGCTACAGAGTTCTTGAAGTGGTGGCCTAACTACGGCTACACTAGAAGAACAGTATTTGGTATC
TGCGCTCTGCTGAAGCCAGTTACCTTCGGAAAAAGAGTTGGTAGCTCTTGATCCGGCAAACAAACCACCG
CTGGTAGCGGTGGTTTTTTTGTTTGCAAGCAGCAGATTACGCGCAGAAAAAAAGGATCTCAAGAAGATCC
TTTGATCTTTTCTACGGGGTCTGACGCTCAGTGGAACGAAAACTCACGTTAAGGGATTTTGGTCATGAGA
TTATCAAAAAGGATCTTCACCTAGATCCTTTTAAATTAAAAATGAAGTTTTAAATCAATCTAAAGTATAT
ATGAGTAAACTTGGTCTGACAGTTACCAATGCTTAATCAGTGAGGCACCTATCTCAGCGATCTGTCTATT
TCGTTCATCCATAGTTGCCTGACTCCCCGTCGTGTAGATAACTACGATACGGGAGGGCTTACCATCTGGC
CCCAGTGCTGCAATGATACCGCGAGACCCACGCTCACCGGCTCCAGATTTATCAGCAATAAACCAGCCAG
CCGGAAGGGCCGAGCGCAGAAGTGGTCCTGCAACTTTATCCGCCTCCATCCAGTCTATTAATTGTTGCCG
GGAAGCTAGAGTAAGTAGTTCGCCAGTTAATAGTTTGCGCAACGTTGTTGCCATTGCTACAGGCATCGTG
GTGTCACGCTCGTCGTTTGGTATGGCTTCATTCAGCTCCGGTTCCCAACGATCAAGGCGAGTTACATGAT
CCCCCATGTTGTGCAAAAAAGCGGTTAGCTCCTTCGGTCCTCCGATCGTTGTCAGAAGTAAGTTGGCCGC
AGTGTTATCACTCATGGTTATGGCAGCACTGCATAATTCTCTTACTGTCATGCCATCCGTAAGATGCTTT
TCTGTGACTGGTGAGTACTCAACCAAGTCATTCTGAGAATAGTGTATGCGGCGACCGAGTTGCTCTTGCC
CGGCGTCAATACGGGATAATACCGCGCCACATAGCAGAACTTTAAAAGTGCTCATCATTGGAAAACGTTC
TTCGGGGCGAAAACTCTCAAGGATCTTACCGCTGTTGAGATCCAGTTCGATGTAACCCACTCGTGCACCC
AACTGATCTTCAGCATCTTTTACTTTCACCAGCGTTTCTGGGTGAGCAAAAACAGGAAGGCAAAATGCCG
CAAAAAAGGGAATAAGGGCGACACGGAAATGTTGAATACTCATACTCTTCCTTTTTCAATATTATTGAAG
CATTTATCAGGGTTATTGTCTCATGAGCGGATACATATTTGAATGTATTTAGAAAAATAAACAAATAGGG
GTTCCGCGCACATTTCCCCGAAAAGTGCCACCTGACGTCGACGGATCGGGAGATCTCCCGATCCCCTATG
GTGCACTCTCAGTACAATCTGCTCTGATGCCGCATAGTTAAGCCAGTATCTGCTCCCTGCTTGTGTGTTG
GAGGTCGCTGAGTAGTGCGCGAGCAAAATTTAAGCTACAACAAGGCAAGGCTTGACCGACAATTGCATGA
AGAATCTGCTTAGGGTTAGGCGTTTTGCGCTGCTTCGCGATGTACGGGCCAGATATACGCGCTGTGGAAT
GTGTGTCAGTTAGGGTGTGGAAAGTCCCCAGGCTCCCCAGCAGGCAGAAGTATGCAAAGCATGCATCTCA
ATTAGTCAGCAACCAGGTGTGGAAAGTCCCCAGGCTCCCCAGCAGGCAGAAGTATGCAAAGCATGCATCT
CAATTAGTCAGCAACCATAGTCCCGCCCCTAACTCCGCCCATCCCGCCCCTAACTCCGCCCAGTTCCGCC
CATTCTCCGCCCCATGGCTGACTAATTTTTTTTATTTATGCAGAGGCCGAGGCCGCCTCTGCCTCTGAGC
TATTCCAGAAGTAGTGAGG
